>Addgene plasmid #216529 | pTwist-SARS-CoV-2 Spike-deltaC18 XBB.2.3 | addgene full sequence | sequence record 429922 | Addgene NGS Result
GTACATTTGGTTGGGCTTTATCGCCGGACTTATAGCTATCGTTATGGTCACAATTATGTTGTGCTGTATG
ACTAGCTGTTGTTCCTGCTTGAAAGGATGTTGCAGTTGCGGATCTTGTTGTAAATAAAGGATCCTCTAGA
AGTTGTCTCCTCCTGCACTGACTGACTGATACAATCGATTTCTGGATCCGCAGGCCTAATCAACCTCTGG
ATTACAAAATTTGTGAAAGATTGACTGGTATTCTTAACTATGTTGCTCCTTTTACGCTATGTGGATACGC
TGCTTTAATGCCTTTGTATCATGCTATTGCTTCCCGTATGGCTTTCATTTTCTCCTCCTTGTATAAATCC
TGGTTGCTGTCTCTTTATGAGGAGTTGTGGCCCGTTGTCAGGCAACGTGGCGTGGTGTGCACTGTGTTTG
CTGACGCAACCCCCACTGGTTGGGGCATTGCCACCACCTGTCAGCTCCTTTCCGGGACTTTCGCTTTCCC
CCTCCCTATTGCCACGGCGGAACTCATCGCCGCCTGCCTTGCCCGCTGCTGGACAGGGGCTCGGCTGTTG
GGCACTGACAATTCCGTGGTGTTGTCGGGGAAGCTGACGTCCTTTCCATGGCTGCTCGCCTGTGTTGCCA
CCTGGATTCTGCGCGGGACGTCCTTCTGCTACGTCCCTTCGGCCCTCAATCCAGCGGACCTTCCTTCCCG
CGGCCTGCTGCCGGCTCTGCGGCCTCTTCCGCGTCTTCGCCTTCGCCCTCAGACGAGTCGGATCTCCCTT
TGGGCCGCCTCCCCGCCTGTCTAGCTTGACTGACTGAGATACAGCGTACCTTCAGCTCACAGACATGATA
AGATACATTGATGAGTTTGGACAAACCACAACTAGAATGCAGTGAAAAAAATGCTTTATTTGTGAAATTT
GTGATGCTATTGCTTTATTTGTAACCATTATAAGCTGCAATAAACAAGTTAACAACAACAATTGCATTCA
TTTTATGTTTCAGGTTCAGGGGGAGGTGTGGGAGGTTTTTTAAAGCAAGTAAAACCTCTACAAATGTGGT
ATTGGCCCATCTCTATCGGTATCGTAGCATAACCCCTTGGGGCCTCTAAACGGGTCTTGAGGGGTTTTTT
GTGCCCCTCGGGCCGGATTGCTATCTACCGGCATTGGCGCAGAAAAAAATGCCTGATGCGACGCTGCGCG
TCTTATACTCCCACATATGCCAGATTCAGCAACGGATACGGCTTCCCCAACTTGCCCACTTCCATACGTG
TCCTCCTTACCAGAAATTTATCCTTAAGGTCGTCAGCTATCCTGCAGGCGATCTCTCGATTTCGATCAAG
ACATTCCTTTAATGGTCTTTTCTGGACACCACTAGGGGTCAGAAGTAGTTCATCAAACTTTCTTCCCTCC
CTAATCTCATTGGTTACCTTGGGCTATCGAAACTTAATTAAGCGATCTGCATCTCAATTAGTCAGCAACC
ATAGTCCCGCCCCTAACTCCGCCCATCCCGCCCCTAACTCCGCCCAGTTCCGCCCATTCTCCGCCCCATC
GCTGACTAATTTTTTTTATTTATGCAGAGGCCGAGGCCGCCTCGGCCTCTGAGCTATTCCAGAAGTAGTG
AGGAGGCTTTTTTGGAGGCCTAGGCTTTTGCAAAGGAGGTAGCCAACATGATTGAACAAGATGGATTGCA
CGCAGGTTCTCCCGCCGCTTGGGTGGAGAGGCTATTCGGCTATGACTGGGCACAACAGACAATCGGCTGC
TCTGATGCCGCCGTGTTCCGGCTGTCAGCGCAGGGGCGCCCGGTTCTTTTTGTCAAGACCGACCTGTCCG
GTGCCCTGAATGAACTCCAGGACGAGGCAGCGCGGCTATCGTGGCTGGCCACGACGGGCGTTCCTTGCGC
AGCTGTGCTCGACGTTGTCACTGAAGCGGGAAGGGACTGGCTGCTATTGGGCGAAGTGCCGGGGCAGGAT
CTCCTGTCATCTCACCTTGCTCCTGCCGAGAAAGTATCCATCATGGCTGATGCAATGCGGCGGCTGCATA
CGCTTGATCCGGCTACCTGCCCATTCGACCACCAAGCGAAACATCGCATCGAGCGAGCACGTACTCGGAT
GGAAGCCGGTCTTGTCGATCAGGATGATCTGGACGAAGAGCATCAGGGGCTCGCGCCAGCCGAACTGTTC
GCCAGGCTCAAGGCGCGGATGCCCGACGGCGAGGATCTCGTCGTGACCCACGGCGATGCCTGCTTGCCGA
ATATCATGGTGGAAAATGGCCGCTTTTCTGGATTCATCGACTGTGGCCGGCTGGGTGTGGCGGACCGCTA
TCAGGACATAGCGTTGGCTACCCGTGATATTGCTGAAGAGCTTGGCGGCGAATGGGCTGACCGCTTCCTC
GTGCTTTACGGTATCGCCGCTCCCGATTCGCAGCGCATCGCCTTCTATCGCCTTCTTGACGAGTTCTTCT
AGTATGTAAGCCCTGTGCCTTCTAGTTGCCAGCCATCTGTTGTTTGCCCCTCCCCCGTGCCTTCCTTGAC
CCTGGAAGGTGCCACTCCCACTGTCCTTTCCTAATAAAATGAGGAAATTGCATCGCATTGTCTGAGTAGG
TGTCATTCTATTCTGGGGGGTGGGGTGGGGCAGGACAGCAAGGGGGAGGATTGGGAAGACAATAGCAGGC
ATGCTGGGGATGCGGTGGGCTCTATGGTTAATTAACCAGTCAAGTCAGCTACTTGGCGAGATCGACTTGT
CTGGGTTTCGACTACGCTCAGAATTGCGTCAGTCAAGTTCGATCTGGTCCTTGCTATTGCACCCGTTCTC
CGATTACGAGTTTCATTTAAATCATGTGAGCAAAAGGCCAGCAAAAGGCCAGGAACCGTAAAAAGGCCGC
GTTGCTGGCGTTTTTCCATAGGCTCCGCCCCCCTGACGAGCATCACAAAAATCGACGCTCAAGTCAGAGG
TGGCGAAACCCGACAGGACTATAAAGATACCAGGCGTTTCCCCCTGGAAGCTCCCTCGTGCGCTCTCCTG
TTCCGACCCTGCCGCTTACCGGATACCTGTCCGCCTTTCTCCCTTCGGGAAGCGTGGCGCTTTCTCATAG
CTCACGCTGTAGGTATCTCAGTTCGGTGTAGGTCGTTCGCTCCAAGCTGGGCTGTGTGCACGAACCCCCC
GTTCAGCCCGACCGCTGCGCCTTATCCGGTAACTATCGTCTTGAGTCCAACCCGGTAAGACACGACTTAT
CGCCACTGGCAGCAGCCACTGGTAACAGGATTAGCAGAGCGAGGTATGTAGGCGGTGCTACAGAGTTCTT
GAAGTGGTGGCCTAACTACGGCTACACTAGAAGAACAGTATTTGGTATCTGCGCTCTGCTGAAGCCAGTT
ACCTTCGGAAAAAGAGTTGGTAGCTCTTGATCCGGCAAACAAACCACCGCTGGTAGCGGTGGTTTTTTTG
TTTGCAAGCAGCAGATTACGCGCAGAAAAAAAGGATCTCAAGAAGATCCTTTGATCTTTTCTACGGGGTC
TGACGCTCAGTGGAACGAAAACTCACGTTAAGGGATTTTGGTCATGAGATTATCAAAAAGGATCTTCACC
TAGATCCTTTTAAATTAAAAATGAAGTTTTAAATCAATCTAAAGTATATATGAGTAAACTTGGTCTGACA
GTTACCAATGCTTAATCAGTGAGGCACCTATCTCAGCGATCTGTCTATTTCGTTCATCCATAGTTGCATT
TAAATTTCCGAACTCTCCAAGGCCCTCGTCGGAAAATCTTCAAACCTTTCGTCCGATCCATCTTGCAGGC
TACCTCTCGAACGAACTATCGCAAGTCTCTTGGCCGGCCTTGCGCCTTGGCTATTGCTTGGCAGCGCCTA
TCGCCAGGTATTACTCCAATCCCGAATATCCGAGATCGGGATCACCCGAGAGAAGTTCAACCTACATCCT
CAATCCCGATCTATCCGAGATCCGAGGAATATCGAAATCGGGGCGCGCCTGGTGTACCGAGAACGATCCT
CTCAGTGCGAGTCTCGACGATCCATATCGTTGCTTGGCAGTCAGCCAGTCGGAATCCAGCTTGGGACCCA
GGAAGTCCAATCGTCAGATATTGTACTCAAGCCTGGTCACGGCAGCGTACCGATCTGTTTAAACCTAGAT
ATTGATAGTCTGATCGGTCAACGTATAATCGAGTCCTAGCTTTTGCAAACATCTATCAAGAGACAGGATC
AGCAGGAGGCTTTCGCATGAGTATTCAACATTTCCGTGTCGCCCTTATTCCCTTTTTTGCGGCATTTTGC
CTTCCTGTTTTTGCTCACCCAGAAACGCTGGTGAAAGTAAAAGATGCTGAAGATCAGTTGGGTGCGCGAG
TGGGTTACATCGAACTGGATCTCAACAGCGGTAAGATCCTTGAGAGTTTTCGCCCCGAAGAACGCTTTCC
AATGATGAGCACTTTTAAAGTTCTGCTATGTGGCGCGGTATTATCCCGTATTGACGCCGGGCAAGAGCAA
CTCGGTCGCCGCATACACTATTCTCAGAATGACTTGGTTGAGTATTCACCAGTCACAGAAAAGCATCTTA
CGGATGGCATGACAGTAAGAGAATTATGCAGTGCTGCCATAACCATGAGTGATAACACTGCGGCCAACTT
ACTTCTGACAACGATTGGAGGACCGAAGGAGCTAACCGCTTTTTTGCACAACATGGGGGATCATGTAACT
CGCCTTGATCGTTGGGAACCGGAGCTGAATGAAGCCATACCAAACGACGAGCGTGACACCACGATGCCTG
TAGCAATGGCAACAACCTTGCGTAAACTATTAACTGGCGAACTACTTACTCTAGCTTCCCGGCAACAGTT
GATAGACTGGATGGAGGCGGATAAAGTTGCAGGACCACTTCTGCGCTCGGCCCTTCCGGCTGGCTGGTTT
ATTGCTGATAAATCTGGAGCCGGTGAGCGTGGGTCTCGCGGTATCATTGCAGCACTGGGGCCAGATGGTA
AGCCCTCCCGTATCGTAGTTATCTACACGACGGGGAGTCAGGCAACTATGGATGAACGAAATAGACAGAT
CGCTGAGATAGGTGCCTCACTGATTAAGCATTGGTAACCGATTCTAGGTGCATTGGCGCAGAAAAAAATG
CCTGATGCGACGCTGCGCGTCTTATACTCCCACATATGCCAGATTCAGCAACGGATACGGCTTCCCCAAC
TTGCCCACTTCCATACGTGTCCTCCTTACCAGAAATTTATCCTTAAGATCCCGAATCGTTTAAACTCGAC
TCTGGCTCTATCGAATCTCCGTCGTTTCGAGCTTACGCGAACAGCCGTGGCGCTCATTTGCTCGTCGGGC
ATCGAATCTCGTCAGCTATCGTCAGCTTACCTTTTTGGCAGCGATCGCGGCTCCCGACATCTTGGACCAT
TAGCTCCACAGGTATCTTCTTCCCTCTAGTGGTCATAACAGCAGCTTCAGCTACCTCTCAATTCAAAAAA
CCCCTCAAGACCCGTTTAGAGGCCCCAAGGGGTTATGCTATCAATCGTTGCGTTACACACACAAAAAACC
AACACACATCCATCTTCGATGGATAGCGATTTTATTATCTAACTGCTGATCGAGTGTAGCCAGATCTAGT
AATCAATTACGGGGTCATTAGTTCATAGCCCATATATGGAGTTCCGCGTTACATAACTTACGGTAAATGG
CCCGCCTGGCTGACCGCCCAACGACCCCCGCCCATTGACGTCAATAATGACGTATGTTCCCATAGTAACG
CCAATAGGGACTTTCCATTGACGTCAATGGGTGGAGTATTTACGGTAAACTGCCCACTTGGCAGTACATC
AAGTGTATCATATGCCAAGTACGCCCCCTATTGACGTCAATGACGGTAAATGGCCCGCCTGGCATTATGC
CCAGTACATGACCTTATGGGACTTTCCTACTTGGCAGTACATCTACGTATTAGTCATCGCTATTACCATG
CTGATGCGGTTTTGGCAGTACATCAATGGGCGTGGATAGCGGTTTGACTCACGGGGATTTCCAAGTCTCC
ACCCCATTGACGTCAATGGGAGTTTGTTTTGGCACCAAAATCAACGGGACTTTCCAAAATGTCGTAACAA
CTCCGCCCCATTGACGCAAATGGGCGGTAGGCGTGTACGGTGGGAGGTCTATATAAGCAGAGCTGGTTTA
GTGAACCGTCAGATCGCCTGGAGACGCCATCCACGCTGTTTTGACCTCCATAGAAGACACCGGGACCGAT
CCAGCCTCCCCTCGAAGCTTACATGTGGTACCGAGCTCGGATCCTGAGAACTTCAGGGTGAGTCTATGGG
ACCCTTGATGTTTTCTTTCCCCTTCTTTTCTATGGTTAAGTTCATGTCATAGGAAGGGGAGAAGTAACAG
GGTACACATATTGACCAAATCAGGGTAATTTTGCATTTGTAATTTTAAAAAATGCTTTCTTCTTTTAATA
TACTTTTTTGTTTATCTTATTTCTAATACTTTCCCTAATCTCTTTCTTTCAGGGCAATAATGATACAATG
TATCATGCCTCTTTGCACCATTCTAAAGAATAACAGTGATAATTTCTGGGTTAAGGCAATAGCAATATTT
CTGCATATAAATATTTCTGCATATAAATTGTAACTGATGTAAGAGGTTTCATATTGCTAATAGCAGCTAC
AATCCAGCTACCATTCTGCTTTTATTTTATGGTTGGGATAAGGCTGGATTATTCTGAGTCCAAGCTAGGC
CCTTTTGCTAATCATGTTCATACCTCTTATCTTCCTCCCACAGCTCCTGGGCAACGTGCTGGTCTGTGTG
CTGGCCCATCACTTTGGCAAAGGCGGCCGCCATGTTTGTGTTCCTCGTTCTCCTGCCCCTCGTTTCTTCC
CAATGCGTGAACCTCATAACTAGAACGCAGTCTTACACGAACTCTTTTACTCGTGGAGTATACTATCCCG
ATAAAGTCTTTAGGTCCAGTGTCCTTCATTCTACTCAAGACCTTTTCCTGCCATTCTTCTCAAATGTCAC
CTGGTTCCATGCTATCCACGTTTCTGGCACCAACGGAACTAAACGATTTGATAATCCCGCCTTGCCATTT
AACGATGGCGTATACTTTGCCTCAACGGAGAAGTCCAACATTATCCGGGGATGGATATTTGGCACCACCC
TGGACTCCAAGACACAGTCTCTCCTCATTGTGAACAACGCCACCAATGTCGTCATCAAAGTCTGTGAATT
TCAATTTTGTAACGATCCCTTTCTCGATGTTTATTATCAGAAGAATAACAAGTCTTGGATGGAGTCAGAG
TTCCGCGTTTACAGTTCCGCTAACAACTGTACTTTTGAGTACGTTTCCCAACCATTTCTCATGGATCTTG
AAGGGAAGGAAGGCAACTTCAAGAATCTCCGCGAATTTGTGTTTAAGAATATAGACGGCTACTTCAAAAT
TTATAGCAAGCATACCCCGATAAATCTGGAGCGGGATCTCCCTCAAGGCTTCTCCGCGTTGGAACCCCTC
GTGGACTTGCCGATTGGCATCAACATCACCCGGTTCCAAACCCTTCTTGCCCTTCATCGAAGCTACCTCA
CGCCTGGCGGTAGTAGTAGTGGTTGGACAGCGGGCGCAGCAGCCTACTATGTGGGATATTTGCAACCACG
CACCTTTCTTCTCAAATATAACGAAAACGGAACAATTACCGATGCCGTAGACTGTGCCCTCGATCCCCTG
TCCGAAACTAAATGCACACTCAAGTCCTTCACAGTTGAGAAAGGCATATACCAAACCAGTAACTTCCGCG
TCCAACCCACCGAATCCATTGTTCGATTCCCTAACATCACCAATTTGTGTCCTTTCCATGAAGTATTTAA
TGCCACTACATTTGCATCAGTTTATGCCTGGAATCGCAAGCGAATATCAAATTGTGTTGCAGATTATAGT
GTCATCTATAATTTCGCACCATTCTTCGCTTTTAAGTGTTATGGGGTCAGCCCTACGAAATTGAATGACT
TGTGTTTTACCAACGTTTACGCAGATTCTTTCGTCATACGCGGCAACGAAGTCAGCCAGATTGCACCGGG
GCAAACCGGAAATATAGCAGACTATAATTATAAGTTGCCGGATGACTTCACCGGCTGCGTTATAGCATGG
AACTCCAATAAGCTCGATTCAAAACCCAGCGGCAACTATAATTATCTTTACCGCCTGTTTCGCAAGTCAA
AGCTGAAGCCCTTTGAACGTGACATCTCCACCGAAATTTATCAAGCTGGCAACAAACCATGTAATGGAGT
GGCAGGGTCTAACTGTTATTCTCCCCTTCAATCATACGGATTTCGACCAACATATGGGGTGGGCCATCAA
CCATATCGGGTGGTAGTCTTGAGCTTTGAGCTGCTCCACGCATCAGCTACAGTTTGCGGACCGAAGAAAA
GCACTAACCTGGTGAAGAATAAATGTGTGAACTTCAACTTTAATGGGCTCACCGGAACAGGGGTGCTGAC
AGAATCAAACAAGAAATTTCTCCCTTTTCAACAATTTGGTAGAGACATTGCCGATACCACAGATGCCGTC
CGCGATCCGCAAACACTGGAAATCCTCGATATAACACCCTGTAGCTTCGGCGGGGTCAGCGTGATAACTC
CCGGAACGAACACATCCAACCAAGTGGCTGTCCTGTATCAAGGTGTCAACTGTACCGAAGTCCCTGTGGC
GATACACGCCGACCAACTGACACCCACCTGGAGAGTCTACTCAACAGGTTCCAATGTCTTTCAAACTAGA
GCGGGTTGTCTCATTGGCGCTGAGTATGTCAATAATTCATACGAATGTGATATTCCTATTGGGGCAGGAA
TCTGTGCGTCTTATCAAACTCAAACGAAATCACACCGGCGCGCTCGCTCAGTAGCCAGCCAGTCCATAAT
CGCCTATACCATGAGTCTCGGGGCTGAGAACTCCGTGGCTTATTCAAACAATTCCATCGCAATCCCAACT
AACTTTACCATTAGCGTTACCACGGAAATCTTGCCCGTCAGCATGACTAAGACGAGCGTAGACTGTACGA
TGTATATCTGTGGGGATTCCACCGAGTGTAGCAACCTCTTGCTTCAATACGGGTCTTTCTGTACTCAACT
CAAACGAGCATTGACCGGAATTGCGGTCGAACAAGACAAGAATACCCAAGAGGTGTTCGCACAAGTAAAG
CAAATATACAAAACGCCGCCAATCAAATATTTTGGCGGGTTTAATTTTAGCCAAATACTGCCAGACCCAT
CTAAGCCTTCAAAACGCAGCTTTATCGAGGATCTGCTGTTCAACAAAGTTACGTTGGCTGACGCGGGTTT
CATTAAGCAGTATGGGGATTGTTTGGGAGACATTGCGGCCCGCGACCTTATCTGTGCTCAAAAATTCAAT
GGGTTGACAGTTCTGCCCCCTCTGCTCACTGATGAGATGATTGCACAGTATACATCAGCATTGTTGGCAG
GAACCATTACATCCGGCTGGACTTTTGGCGCGGGTGCGGCCCTTCAAATACCTTTCGCTATGCAAATGGC
TTACAGATTCAATGGGATTGGTGTCACGCAAAATGTATTGTATGAAAATCAGAAGCTGATCGCTAATCAA
TTTAACAGCGCGATTGGCAAGATCCAAGATTCACTGTCAAGCACAGCGTCCGCCCTCGGCAAACTCCAAG
ATGTTGTGAATCATAACGCCCAGGCCCTGAATACCCTCGTGAAGCAACTGAGTTCTAAATTCGGCGCAAT
CTCCAGCGTCCTCAACGACATATTGTCCAGACTTGATAAGGTGGAAGCCGAGGTGCAAATTGATCGGCTC
ATCACAGGCAGGCTCCAGTCACTCCAAACTTATGTGACACAACAGTTGATCCGGGCTGCTGAGATACGAG
CAAGCGCCAACCTGGCCGCCACTAAAATGTCAGAGTGCGTGCTCGGGCAGTCCAAACGGGTTGACTTTTG
TGGCAAGGGCTATCACTTGATGTCCTTCCCCCAATCCGCCCCACATGGAGTGGTCTTTCTCCACGTCACT
TATGTCCCTGCTCAAGAGAAGAACTTTACGACAGCTCCAGCAATCTGTCACGATGGCAAAGCGCACTTTC
CCAGGGAAGGCGTTTTCGTCAGTAATGGCACGCATTGGTTTGTGACCCAAAGGAATTTCTATGAACCCCA
AATCATAACCACTGACAATACATTTGTCTCAGGCAACTGTGATGTGGTCATTGGGATCGTGAACAACACG
GTATATGATCCCCTGCAACCCGAGTTGGATAGCTTCAAAGAGGAATTGGATAAATACTTTAAGAATCATA
CTTCACCCGATGTTGATCTCGGGGACATATCAGGAATAAATGCAAGTGTCGTCAACATTCAGAAAGAGAT
TGATCGCCTTAATGAGGTCGCCAAGAACTTGAATGAATCTTTGATCGACTTGCAAGAACTGGGCAAATAC
GAACAATATATTAAATGGCCCTG
Features (pLannotate 1.2.2; 21 found; start..end, strand, type, name):
    198..786     +  misc_feature   WPRE: woodchuck hepatitis virus posttranscriptional regulatory element
    839..960     -  polyA_signal   SV40 poly(A) signal: SV40 polyadenylation signal
    983..1052    -  CDS            large T antigen (fragment): large T antigen from SV40 (simian virus 40)
   1075..1121    +  terminator     T7 terminator: transcription terminator for bacteriophage T7 RNA polymerase
   1151..1287    +  terminator     rrnG terminator: transcription terminator from the E. coli ribosomal RNA rrnG operon (Albrechtsen et al., 1991)
   1332..1403    +  misc_feature   3' β-globin insulator: insulator downstream of the human β-globin locus (Farrell et al., 2002)
   1448..1644    +  promoter       SV40 promoter: SV40 early promoter
   1658..2449    +  CDS            neo: KKA2_KLEPN - Also known as kan, nptII. Experimental evidence at protein level: Swiss-Prot protein existence level 1. Resistance to kanamycin, neomycin, paromomycin, ribostamycin, butirosin and gentamicin B. From Klebsiella pneumoniae.
   2463..2687    +  polyA_signal   bGH poly(A) signal: bovine growth hormone polyadenylation signal
   2883..3471    -  rep_origin     ori: high-copy-number ColE1/pMB1/pBR322/pUC origin of replication
   3643..3707    -  CDS            bla(M) (fragment): β-lactamase lacking the signal sequence; bla(M); allows cytosolic expression of β-lactamase
   4217..5077    +  CDS            AmpR: β-lactamase; bla; confers resistance to ampicillin, carbenicillin, and related antibiotics
   5090..5226    +  terminator     rrnG terminator: transcription terminator from the E. coli ribosomal RNA rrnG operon (Albrechtsen et al., 1991)
   5378..5449    +  misc_feature   5' β-globin insulator: insulator upstream of the human β-globin locus (Farrell et al., 2002)
   5454..5500    -  terminator     T7 terminator: transcription terminator for bacteriophage T7 RNA polymerase
   5518..5566    -  polyA_signal   poly(A) signal: synthetic polyadenylation signal
   5647..5950    +  enhancer       CMV enhancer: human cytomegalovirus immediate early enhancer
   6023..6040    -  promoter       CMV promoter (fragment): human cytomegalovirus (CMV) immediate early promoter
   6103..6154    +  promoter       CMVd2 promoter: truncated human cytomegalovirus (CMV) immediate early promoter that yields moderately reduced expression relative to the full-length promoter
   6288..6763    +  intron         β-globin intron: internally truncated intron from human β-globin
   6822..124     +  CDS            S (across the origin): SPIKE_SARS2 - Experimental evidence at protein level: Swiss-Prot protein existence level 1. [Spike glycoprotein]: May down-regulate host tetherin (BST2) by lysosomal degradation, thereby counteracting its antiviral activity. From Severe acute respiratory syndrome coronavirus 2 (2019-nCoV) (SARS-CoV-2).
