[The description below was written by a language model from this plasmid's Addgene catalogue record and pLannotate feature annotations shown in this document.]
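Description:
pTwist-SARS-CoV-2 Spike-deltaC18 XBB.2.3 is a mammalian expression plasmid of about 10.5 kb, built on the Twist pTwist-CMV-BetaGlobin-WPRE-Neo backbone, that encodes the spike glycoprotein of the SARS-CoV-2 Omicron sublineage XBB.2.3. It is propagated in E. coli as a high-copy plasmid through a ColE1/pUC-type origin and is selected with ampicillin via the β-lactamase gene. A separate SV40 early promoter–neo–bGH poly(A) cassette provides a neomycin-class resistance marker that could be used for selection in mammalian cells.

The spike open reading frame, which spans the numbering origin of the circular sequence, lies downstream of a CMV enhancer, CMV promoter elements and a truncated human β-globin intron. It is followed by a WPRE and an SV40 polyadenylation signal, elements that promote splicing, transcript stability and strong expression. The catalogue entry lists the promoter as CAG, whereas the backbone name and the annotated features point to a CMV enhancer/promoter with a β-globin intron, so the record is not fully consistent here. β-globin insulator elements and bacterial and T7 terminators flank the expression units, which helps isolate them from transcriptional read-through.

The depositor lists the set of XBB.2.3-defining substitutions and a small N-terminal deletion relative to the reference spike. The "deltaC18" in the name indicates a C-terminal truncation of 18 residues, a modification commonly used to improve spike incorporation into pseudotyped particles, although the record does not explain it. The stated purpose is to supply spike for XBB.2.3 pseudovirus production, and the associated study concerns escape from vaccine-induced humoral immunity.
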