Addgene plasmid #216529: pTwist-SARS-CoV-2 Spike-deltaC18 XBB.2.3
Purpose: Encodes SARS-CoV-2 spike for XBB.2.3 pseudovirus production
Depositing lab: Alejandro Balazs. Depositing organization: Massachusetts General Hospital. Publication: Ongoing evolution of SARS-CoV-2 drives escape from mRNA vaccine-induced humoral immunity. Roederer AL, Cao Y, Denis KS, Sheehan ML, Li CJ, Lam EC, Gregory DJ, Poznansky MC, Iafrate AJ, Canaday DH, Gravenstein S, Garcia-Beltran WF, Balazs AB. medRxiv [Preprint]. 2024 Mar 7:2024.03.05.24303815. doi: 10.1101/2024.03.05.24303815. PubMed 38496628.
Backbone
  Vector backbone: pTwist-CMV-BetaGlobin-WPRE-Neo
  Backbone manufacturer: Twist
  Vector type: Mammalian Expression
Growth in bacteria
  Bacterial resistance: Ampicillin, 100 μg/mL
  Growth temperature: 37°C
  Growth strain: DH5alpha
  Copy number: High Copy
Gene/Insert
  Gene/Insert name: SARS-CoV-2 Spike XBB.2.3
  Species: Severe acute respiratory syndrome coronavirus 2
  Mutation: See Depositor Comments.
  Entrez Gene: S (a.k.a. GU280_gp02, spike glycoprotein)
  Promoter: CAG
  Cloning method: Ligation Independent Cloning
Terms and licenses: Academic/Nonprofit Terms; Industry Terms: Not Available to Industry
Depositor comments: Relevant mutations: T19IdeltaL24P25P26A27SV83AG142DH146QQ183EV213ED253GG339HR346TL368IS371FS373PS375FT376AD405NR408SK417NN440KV445PG446SN460KS477NT478KE484AF486PF490SQ498RN501YY505HP521SD614GH655YN67KP681HN764KD796YQ954HN969K Please visit https://www.medrxiv.org/content/10.1101/2024.03.05.24303815v1 for medRxiv preprint.
How to cite: pTwist-SARS-CoV-2 Spike-deltaC18 XBB.2.3 was a gift from Alejandro Balazs (Addgene plasmid # 216529 ; http://n2t.net/addgene:216529 ; RRID:Addgene_216529)
